>Addgene plasmid #183999 | eDrMet | addgene full sequence | sequence record 367691 | Addgene NGS Result
TAGTTATTAATAGTAATCAATTACGGGGTCATTAGTTCATAGCCCATATATGGAGTTCCGCGTTACATAA
CTTACGGTAAATGGCCCGCCTGGCTGACCGCCCAACGACCCCCGCCCATTGACGTCAATAATGACGTATG
TTCCCATAGTAACGCCAATAGGGACTTTCCATTGACGTCAATGGGTGGAGTATTTACGGTAAACTGCCCA
CTTGGCAGTACATCAAGTGTATCATATGCCAAGTACGCCCCCTATTGACGTCAATGACGGTAAATGGCCC
GCCTGGCATTATGCCCAGTACATGACCTTATGGGACTTTCCTACTTGGCAGTACATCTACGTATTAGTCA
TCGCTATTACCATGGTGATGCGGTTTTGGCAGTACATCAATGGGCGTGGATAGCGGTTTGACTCACGGGG
ATTTCCAAGTCTCCACCCCATTGACGTCAATGGGAGTTTGTTTTGGCACCAAAATCAACGGGACTTTCCA
AAATGTCGTAACAACTCCGCCCCATTGACGCAAATGGGCGGTAGGCGTGTACGGTGGGAGGTCTATATAA
GCAGAGCTGGTTTAGTGAACCGTCAGATCCGCTAGCATGGAGACAGACACACTCCTGCTATGGGTACTGC
TGCTCTGGGTTCCAGGTTCCACTGGTGACAGCAAGGGCGAGGAGGATAACATGGCCATCATCAAGGAGTT
CATGCGCTTCAAGGTGCACATGGAGGGCTCCGTGAACGGCCACGAGTTCGAGATCGAGGGCGAGGGCGAG
GGCCGCCCCTACGAGGGCACCCAGACCGCCAAGCTGAAGGTGACCAAGGGTGGCCCCCTGCCCTTCGCCT
GGGACATCCTGTCCCCTCAGTTCATGTACGGCTCCAAGGCCTACGTGAAGCACCCCGCCGACATCCCCGA
CTACTTGAAGCTGTCCTTCCCCGAGGGCTTCAAGTGGGAGCGCGTGATGAACTTCGAGGACGGCGGCGTG
GTGACCGTGACCCAGGACTCCTCCCTGCAGGACGGCGAGTTCATCTACAAGGTGAAGCTGCGCGGCACCA
ACTTCCCCTCCGACGGCCCCGTAATGCAGAAGAAGACCATGGGCTGGGAGGCCTCCTCCGAGCGGATGTA
CCCCGAGGACGGCGCCCTGAAGGGCGAGATCAAGCAGAGGCTGAAGCTGAAGGACGGCGGCCACTACGAC
GCTGAGGTCAAGACCACCTACAAGGCCAAGAAGCCCGTGCAGCTGCCCGGCGCCTACAACGTCAACATCA
AGTTGGACATCACCTCCCACAACGAGGACTACACCATCGTGGAACAGTACGAACGCGCCGAGGGCCGCCA
CTCCACCGGCGGCATGGACGAGCTGTACAAGGAATTCAGTGCTGGTAGTGCTGGTAGTGCTGGCACCGGT
ATGAGCCGGGACCCGTTGCCCTTTTTTCCACCGCTTTACCTTGGTGGCCCGGAAATTACCACCGAGAACT
GCGAGCGCGAGCCGATTCATATTCCCGGCAGCATCCAGCCGCACGGCGCCCTGCTCACTGCCGACGGGCA
CAGCGGCGAGGTGCTCCAGATGAGCCTCAACGCGGCCACTTTTCTGGGACAGGAACCCACAGTGCTGCGC
GGACAGACCCTCGCCGCACTGCTGCCCGAGCAGTGGCCCGCGCTGCAAGCGGCCCTGCCCCCCGGCTGCC
CCGACGCCCTGCAATACCGCGCAACGCTGGACTGGCCTGCCGCCGGGCACCTTTCGCTGACGGTGCACCG
GGTCGGCGAGTTGCTGATTCTGGAGTTCGAGCCGACGGAGGCCTGGGACAGCACCGGGCCGCACGCGCTG
CGCAACGCGATGTTCGCGCTCGAAAGTGCCCCCAACCTGCGGGCGCTGGCCGAGGTGGCGACCCAGACGG
TCCGCGAGCTGACGGGCTTTGACCGGGTGATGCTCTACAAATTTGCCCCCGACGCCACCGGCGAAGTGAT
TGCCGAGGCCCGCCGTGAGGGGCTGCACGCCTTTCTGGGCCACCGTTTTCCCGCGTCGGACATTCCGGCG
CAGGCCCGCGCGCTCTACACCCGGCACCTGCTGCGCCTGACCGCCGACACCCGCGCCGCCGCCGTGCCGC
TCGATCCCGTCCTCAACCCGCAGACGAATGCGCCCACCCCGCTGGGCGGCGCCGTGCTGCGCGCCACCTC
GCCCATGCACATGCAGTACCTGCGGAACATGGGCGTCGGGTCGAGCCTGTCGGTGTCGGTGGTGGTCGGC
GGCCAGCTCTGGGGCCTGATCGCCTGCCACCACCAGACGCCCTACGTGTTGCCGCCCGACCTGCGAACCA
CGCTCGAATACCTGGGCCGCTTGCTGAGCCTGCAAGTTCAGGTCAAGGAAGCGGCGGACGTGGCGGCCTT
TCGCCAGAGCCTGCGGGAGCACCACGCGCGGGTGGCCCTCGCGGCGGCGCACTCGCTCTCGCCGCACGAC
ACCCTCAGTGACCCGGCGCTTGACCTGCTGGGCCTGATGCGGGCCGGGGGCCTGATTCTGCGTTTCGAGG
GCCGCTGGCAGACGTTGGGTGAAGTGCCGCCTGCCCCGGCGGTGGACGCGCTGCTGGCGTGGCTCGAAAC
CCAGCCGGGCGCCCTGGTCCAGACCGACGCGCTAGGCCAACTGTGGCCCGCCGGCGCCGATCTCGCCCCC
AGCGCAGCGGGCCTGCTCGCCATCAGCGTGGGCGAGGGCTGGTCGGAGTGCCTCGTCTGGCTGCGGCCCG
AACTGCGGCTGGAGGTCGCCTGGGGCGGGGCCACTCCTGACCAGGCGAAAGACGACCTCGGGCCGCGCCA
CTCATTCGACACCTACCTCGAAGAAAAACGCGGCTACGCCGAGCCCTGGCATCCCGGCGAAATCGAGGAG
GCGCAGGATCTACGTGACACATTGACCGGGGCGCTGGGCGAGTACTTTTATTTCTCCATCGTCTCTGCGG
TGGTTGGCATTCTGCTGGTCGTGGTCTTGGGGGTGGTCTTTGGGATCCTCTCTAGAAAAAAGAGAAAGCA
AATTAAAGATCTGGGCAGTGAATTAGTTCGCTACGATGCAAGAGTACACACTCCTCATTTGGATAGGCTT
GTAAGTGCCCGAAGTGTAAGCCCAACTACAGAAATGGTTTCAAATGAATCTGTAGACTACCGAGCTACTT
TTCCAGAAGATCAGTTTCCTAATTCATCTCAGAACGGTTCATGCCGACAAGTGCAGTATCCTCTGACAGA
CATGTCCCCCATCCTAACTAGTGGGGACTCTGATATATCCAGTCCATTACTGCAAAATACTGTCCACATT
GACCTCAGTGCTCTAAATCCAGAGCTGGTCCAGGCAGTGCAGCATGTAGTGATTGGGCCCAGTAGCCTGA
TTGTGCATTTCAATGAAGTCATAGGAAGAGGGCATTTTGGTTGTGTATATCATGGGACTTTGTTGGACAA
TGATGGCAAGAAAATTCACTGTGCTGTGAAATCCTTGAACAGAATCACTGACATAGGAGAAGTTTCCCAA
TTTCTGACCGAGGGAATCATCATGAAAGATTTTAGTCATCCCAATGTCCTCTCGCTCCTGGGAATCTGCC
TGCGAAGTGAAGGGTCTCCGCTGGTGGTCCTACCATACATGAAACATGGAGATCTTCGAAATTTCATTCG
AAATGAGACTCATAATCCAACTGTAAAAGATCTTATTGGCTTTGGTCTTCAAGTAGCCAAAGGCATGAAA
TATCTTGCAAGCAAAAAGTTTGTCCACAGAGACTTGGCTGCAAGAAACTGTATGCTGGATGAAAAATTCA
CAGTCAAGGTTGCTGATTTTGGTCTTGCCAGAGACATGTATGATAAAGAATACTATAGTGTACACAACAA
AACAGGTGCAAAGCTGCCAGTGAAGTGGATGGCTTTGGAAAGTCTGCAAACTCAAAAGTTTACCACCAAG
TCAGATGTGTGGTCCTTTGGCGTGCTCCTCTGGGAGCTGATGACAAGAGGAGCCCCACCTTATCCTGACG
TAAACACCTTTGATATAACTGTTTACTTGTTGCAAGGGAGAAGACTCCTACAACCCGAATACTGCCCAGA
CCCCTTATATGAAGTAATGCTAAAATGCTGGCACCCTAAAGCCGAAATGCGCCCATCCTTTTCTGAACTG
GTGTCCCGGATATCAGCGATCTTCTCTACTTTCATTGGGGAGCACTATGTCCATGTGAACGCTACTTATG
TGAACGTAAAATGTGTCGCTCCGTATCCTTCTCTGTTGTCATCAGAAGATAACGCTGATGATGAGGTGGA
CACACGACCAGCCTCCTTCTGGGAGACATCATCTAGAGGCGGTGGTGGCAGCGGAGGAGGGGGGAGCGGC
GGCGGTGGCAGTGGCGGCGGCGGTAGTCGCAGCCGCTTTGTGAAAAAAGATAGCGCCGGCAGTGCGGGTA
GTGCGGGGAGCGCCGGTAGCTATCTGGCGAACGAAATTCTGTGGGGCAGCGCTGGTAGCGCAGGAAGCGC
CGGCAGTGCAGGGTTTTGCTATGAAAACGAAGTGGCGCTGTCATAATCAGCCATACCACATTTGTAGAGG
TTTTACTTGCTTTAAAAAACCTCCCACACCTCCCCCTGAACCTGAAACATAAAATGAATGCAATTGTTGT
TGTTAACTTGTTTATTGCAGCTTATAATGGTTACAAATAAAGCAATAGCATCACAAATTTCACAAATAAA
GCATTTTTTTCACTGCATTCTAGTTGTGGTTTGTCCAAACTCATCAATGTATCTTAAGGCGTAAATTGTA
AGCGTTAATATTTTGTTAAAATTCGCGTTAAATTTTTGTTAAATCAGCTCATTTTTTAACCAATAGGCCG
AAATCGGCAAAATCCCTTATAAATCAAAAGAATAGACCGAGATAGGGT
[37 nt withheld, positions 4879-4915]
AAAGAACGTGGACTCCAACGTCAAAGG
[49 nt withheld, positions 4943-4991]
T
[91 nt withheld, positions 4993-5083]
G
[124 nt withheld, positions 5085-5208]
CAGGTGGCACTTTTCGGGGAAATGTGCGCGGAACCCCTATTTGTTTATTTTTCTAAATACATTCAAATAT
GTATCCGCTCATGAGACAATAACCCTGATAAATGCTTCAATAATATTGAAAAAGGAAGAGTCCTGAGGCG
GAAAGAACCAGCTGTGGAATGTGTGTCAGTTAGGGTGTGGAAAGTCCCCAGGCTCCCCAGCAGGCAGAAG
TATGCAAAGCATGCATCTCAATTAGTCAGCAACCAGGTGTGGAAAGTCCCCAGGCTCCCCAGCAGGCAGA
AGTATGCAAAGCATGCATCTCAATTAGTCAGCAACCATAGTCCCGCCCCTAACTCCGCCCATCCCGCCCC
TAACTCCGCCCAGTTCCGCCCATTCTCCGCCCCATGGCTGACTAATTTTTTTTATTTATGCAGAGGCCGA
GGCCGCCTCGGCCTCTGAGCTATTCCAGAAGTAGTGAGGAGGCTTTTTTGGAGGCCTAGGCTTTTGCAAA
GATCGATCAAGAGACAGGATGAGGATCGTTTCGCATGATTGAACAAGATGGATTGCACGCAGGTTCTCCG
GCCGCTTGGGTGGAGAGGCTATTCGGCTATGACTGGGCACAACAGACAATCGGCTGCTCTGATGCCGCCG
TGTTCCGGCTGTCAGCGCAGGGGCGCCCGGTTCTTTTTGTCAAGACCGACCTGTCCGGTGCCCTGAATGA
ACTGCAAGACGAGGCAGCGCGGCTATCGTGGCTGGCCACGACGGGCGTTCCTTGCGCAGCTGTGCTCGAC
GTTGTCACTGAAGCGGGAAGGGACTGGCTGCTATTGGGCGAAGTGCCGGGGCAGGATCTCCTGTCATCTC
ACCTTGCTCCTGCCGAGAAAGTATCCATCATGGCTGATGCAATGCGGCGGCTGCATACGCTTGATCCGGC
TACCTGCCCATTCGACCACCAAGCGAAACATCGCATCGAGCGAGCACGTACTCGGATGGAAGCCGGTCTT
GTCGATCAGGATGATCTGGACGAAGAGCATCAGGGGCTCGCGCCAGCCGAACTGTTCGCCAGGCTCAAGG
CGAGCATGCCCGACGGCGAGGATCTCGTCGTGACCCATGGCGATGCCTGCTTGCCGAATATCATGGTGGA
AAATGGCCGCTTTTCTGGATTCATCGACTGTGGCCGGCTGGGTGTGGCGGACCGCTATCAGGACATAGCG
TTGGCTACCCGTGATATTGCTGAAGAGCTTGGCGGCGAATGGGCTGACCGCTTCCTCGTGCTTTACGGTA
TCGCCGCTCCCGATTCGCAGCGCATCGCCTTCTATCGCCTTCTTGACGAGTTCTTCTGAGCGGGACTCTG
GGGTTCGAAATGACCGACCAAGCGACGCCCAACCTGCCATCACGAGATTTCGATTCCACCGCCGCCTTCT
ATGAAAGGTTGGGCTTCGGAATCGTTTTCCGGGACGCCGGCTGGATGATCCTCCAGCGCGGGGATCTCAT
GCTGGAGTTCTTCGCCCACCCTAGGGGGAGGCTAACTGAAACACGGAAGGAGACAATACCGGAAGGAACC
CGCGCTATGACGGCAATAAAAAGACAGAATAAAACGCACGGTGTTGGGTCGTTTGTTCATAAACGCGGGG
TTCGGTCCCAGGGCTGGCACTCTGTCGATACCCCACCGAGACCCCATTGGGGCCAATACGCCCGCGTTTC
TTCCTTTTCCCCACCCCACCCCCCAAGTTCGGGTGAAGGCCCAGGGCTCGCAGCCAACGTCGGGGCGGCA
GGCCCTGCCATAGCCTCAGGTTACTCATATATACTTTAGATTGATTTAAAACTTCATTTTTAATTTAAAA
GGATCTAGGTGAAGATCCTTTTTGATAATCTCATGACCAAAATCCCTTAACGTGAGTTTTCGTTCCACTG
AGCGTCAGACCCCGTAGAAAAGATCAAAGGATCTTCTTGAGATCCTTTTTTTCTGCGCGTAATCTGCTGC
TTGCAAACAAAAAAACCACCGCTACCAGCGGTGGTTTGTTTGCCGGATCAAGAGCTACCAACTCTTTTTC
CGAAGGTAACTGGCTTCAGCAGAGCGCAGATACCAAATACTGTTCTTCTAGTGTAGCCGTAGTTAGGCCA
CCACTTCAAGAACTCTGTAGCACCGCCTACATACCTCGCTCTGCTAATCCTGTTACCAGTGGCTGCTGCC
AGTGGCGATAAGTCGTGTCTTACCGGGTTGGACTCAAGACGATAGTTACCGGATAAGGCGCAGCGGTCGG
GCTGAACGGGGGGTTCGTGCACACAGCCCAGCTTGGAGCGAACGACCTACACCGAACTGAGATACCTACA
GCGTGAGCTATGAGAAAGCGCCACGCTTCCCGAAGGGAGAAAGGCGGACAGGTATCCGGTAAGCGGCAGG
GTCGGAACAGGAGAGCGCACGAGGGAGCTTCCAGGGGGAAACGCCTGGTATCTTTATAGTCCTGTCGGGT
TTCGCCACCTCTGACTTGAGCGTCGATTTTTGTGATGCTCGTCAGGGGGGCGGAGCCTATGGAAAAACGC
CAGCAACGCGGCCTTTTTACGGTTCCTGGCCTTTTGCTGGCCTTTTGCTCACATGTTCTTTCCTGCGTTA
TCCCCTGATTCTGTGGATAACCGTATTACCGCCATGCAT
Features (pLannotate 1.2.2; 16 found; start..end, strand, type, name):
     61..364     +  enhancer       CMV enhancer: human cytomegalovirus immediate early enhancer
    365..568     +  promoter       CMV promoter: human cytomegalovirus (CMV) immediate early promoter
    597..659     +  sig_peptide    Igκ leader: leader sequence from mouse immunoglobulin κ light chain
    660..1361    +  CDS            mCherry: mCherry is a basic (constitutively fluorescent) red fluorescent protein published in 2004, derived from Discosoma sp.. It is reported to be a very rapidly-maturing monomer with low acid sensitivity.
   1401..2363    +  CDS            DrCBD: DrCBD is a basic (constitutively fluorescent) long stokes shift fluorescent protein published in 2009, derived from Deinococcus radiodurans. It requires the cofactor biliverdin for fluorescence.
   2928..4301    +  CDS            MET (fragment): MET_HUMAN - Experimental evidence at protein level: Swiss-Prot protein existence level 1. (Microbial infection) Acts as a receptor for Listeria monocytogenes internalin InlB, mediating entry of the pathogen into cells. From Homo sapiens (Human).
   4521..4602    +  CDS            large T antigen (fragment): large T antigen from SV40 (simian virus 40)
   4625..4746    +  polyA_signal   SV40 poly(A) signal: SV40 polyadenylation signal
   4780..5208    -  rep_origin     f1 ori (sequence partly withheld): f1 bacteriophage origin of replication; arrow indicates direction of (+) strand synthesis
   5235..5339    +  promoter       AmpR promoter: bla
   5341..5698    +  promoter       SV40 promoter: SV40 enhancer and early promoter
   5733..6527    +  CDS            NeoR/KanR: aminoglycoside phosphotransferase from Tn5; aph(3')-II (or nptII); confers resistance to neomycin, kanamycin, and G418 (Geneticin®)
   6548..6700    +  CDS            ble (fragment): BLE_KLEPN - Experimental evidence at protein level: Swiss-Prot protein existence level 1. Binding protein with a strong affinity to the bleomycin family of antibiotics. Binds to CL990; an antimitotic-antibiotic compound. From Klebsiella pneumoniae.
   6759..6806    +  polyA_signal   HSV TK poly(A) signal: herpes simplex virus thymidine kinase polyadenylation signal (Cole and Stacy, 1985)
   6897..6913    -  polyA_signal   bGH poly(A) signal (fragment): bovine growth hormone polyadenylation signal
   7135..7723    +  rep_origin     ori: high-copy-number ColE1/pMB1/pBR322/pUC origin of replication
