[The description below was written by a language model from this plasmid's Addgene catalogue record and pLannotate feature annotations shown in this document.]
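Description:
eDrMet is a mammalian expression plasmid built on the pEGFP-N1 backbone (7,837 nt in the sequenced record) that encodes a human MET receptor tyrosine kinase engineered to be controlled by light. It is propagated in E. coli from a high-copy ColE1/pUC-type origin under kanamycin selection. The NeoR/KanR aminoglycoside phosphotransferase cassette is preceded by both a bacterial (bla) promoter and the SV40 enhancer/early promoter and ends in an HSV TK polyadenylation signal, so the same marker can also support G418 selection in mammalian cells. An f1 origin is present as well. No EGFP feature is annotated, which suggests the backbone reporter was replaced by the insert. The short large T antigen, ble and bGH poly(A) hits are fragmentary matches, most likely backbone remnants rather than functional parts.

The payload is a single fusion open reading frame driven by the CMV immediate-early enhancer and promoter and terminated by the SV40 poly(A) signal. It begins with the mouse Igκ light-chain leader, which directs the protein into the secretory pathway. mCherry follows as a red fluorescent tag for tracking expression and localisation, and then comes sequence from the Deinococcus radiodurans bacterial phytochrome, annotated as the biliverdin-binding DrCBD chromophore-binding domain. An unannotated stretch separates this from a fragment of human MET, so only part of the receptor is present. The record does not specify which MET domains are retained or what lies in the gap. With the leader, tag and phytochrome all N-terminal to MET, the light-sensing module appears to sit where the receptor's extracellular ligand-binding region would be, which would let far-red light rather than ligand regulate kinase signalling. The stated use is optically controlled MET expression and activity in mammalian cells.
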