Addgene plasmid #183999: eDrMet
Purpose: Optically controlled eDrcMet expression in mammalian cells
Depositing lab: Dmitry Gerashchenko & Vladislav Verkhusha. Depositing organization: University of Helsinki, Institute of Biomedicine. Publication: A general approach for engineering RTKs optically controlled with far-red light. Leopold AV, Thankachan S, Yang C, Gerashchenko D, Verkhusha VV. Nat Methods. 2022 Jul;19(7):871-880. doi: 10.1038/s41592-022-01517-z. Epub 2022 Jun 9. PubMed 35681062.
Backbone
  Vector backbone: pEGFP-N1
  Vector type: Mammalian Expression
Growth in bacteria
  Bacterial resistance: Kanamycin, 50 μg/mL
  Growth temperature: 37°C
  Growth strain: DH5alpha
  Copy number: High Copy
Gene/Insert
  Gene/Insert name: eDrMet
  Species: H. sapiens (human)
  Entrez Gene: MET (a.k.a. AUTS9, DA11, DFNB97, HGFR, RCCP2, c-Met)
  Tag / fusion protein: Ig kappa secretory signal, mCherry, Deinococcus radiodurans bacterial phytochrome (N terminal on insert)
  Cloning method: Restriction Enzyme; 5′ cloning site unknown (unknown if destroyed)
Terms and licenses: Academic/Nonprofit Terms; Industry Terms: Not Available to Industry
How to cite: eDrMet was a gift from Dmitry Gerashchenko & Vladislav Verkhusha (Addgene plasmid # 183999 ; http://n2t.net/addgene:183999 ; RRID:Addgene_183999)
